Addgene plasmid #20871: pSK+KanaRpsL
Depositing lab: Jiyue Zhu. Depositing organization: Pennsylvania State University, College of Medicine. Publication: A new positive/negative selection scheme for precise BAC recombineering. Wang S, Zhao Y, Leiby M, Zhu J. Mol Biotechnol. 2009 May;42(1):110-6. doi: 10.1007/s12033-009-9142-3. Epub 2009 Jan 22. PubMed 19160076.
Backbone
  Vector backbone: pBluescript SK+
  Backbone size w/o insert (bp): 2935
  Vector type: Bacterial Expression
Growth in bacteria
  Bacterial resistance: Ampicillin and Kanamycin, 100 & 50 μg/mL
  Growth temperature: 37°C
  Growth strain: DH5alpha
  Growth instructions: Any commonly used strains
  Copy number: High Copy
Gene/Insert
  Gene/Insert name: KanamycinResistance-RpsL (alt names: KanaRpsL; streptomycin)
  Species: E.coli
  Insert size (bp): 1743
  Mutation: none
  Cloning method: Restriction Enzyme; 5′ cloning site Hind III (not destroyed); 3′ cloning site BamH I (not destroyed)
  Sequencing primers: 5′ T7; 3′ T3
Terms and licenses: Academic/Nonprofit Terms; Industry Terms: Not Available to Industry
How to cite: pSK+KanaRpsL was a gift from Jiyue Zhu (Addgene plasmid # 20871 ; http://n2t.net/addgene:20871 ; RRID:Addgene_20871)
