[The description below was written by a language model from this plasmid's Addgene catalogue record and pLannotate feature annotations shown in this document.]
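Description:
pSK+KanaRpsL is a high-copy bacterial plasmid built on pBluescript SK+ that carries a combined positive/negative selection cassette for BAC recombineering. The backbone provides the ColE1/pUC-type origin for replication in common E. coli strains, an f1 phage origin, and the β-lactamase gene with its own promoter for ampicillin selection. Because the insert adds a kanamycin marker, the plasmid is maintained under both ampicillin and kanamycin. The total sequence is about 4.7 kb, consistent with a 1.7 kb insert in the roughly 2.9 kb vector.

The insert was cloned between the HindIII and BamHI sites of the polylinker, interrupting lacZα, and is flanked by the T7 and T3 promoters, which also serve as sequencing primer sites. It contains the E. coli rpsL gene, encoding ribosomal protein S12, followed in the same orientation by the Tn5 aminoglycoside phosphotransferase gene (NeoR/KanR). Short annotated fragments of the Tn5 transposase gene upstream and the bleomycin-resistance gene downstream appear to be remnants of the Tn5 sequence from which the kanamycin region was derived. No dedicated promoter for the cassette is annotated, although the Tn5-derived upstream segment may supply it.

Kanamycin resistance gives positive selection for insertion of the cassette at a target site. Wild-type rpsL is dominant for streptomycin sensitivity in a streptomycin-resistant host, so it allows counterselection when the cassette is later replaced by a desired sequence. In keeping with the associated publication on precise BAC recombineering, the plasmid most likely serves as a source or template for this cassette in two-step, scarless BAC modification.
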