Features (pLannotate 1.2.2; 17 found; start..end, strand, type, name):
      3..458     -  rep_origin     f1 ori (sequence partly withheld): f1 bacteriophage origin of replication; arrow indicates direction of (+) strand synthesis
    466..623     -  CDS            lacZα (fragment): LacZα fragment of β-galactosidase; lacZ fragment
    626..644     +  promoter       T7 promoter: promoter for bacteriophage T7 RNA polymerase
    653..694     -  misc_feature   MCS (fragment): pBluescript multiple cloning site
    690..1013    +  CDS            tnpA (fragment): TN5P_ECOLX - Also known as tnp. Experimental evidence at protein level: Swiss-Prot protein existence level 1. Mediates transposition of transposon Tn5 by a 'cut and paste' mechanism. First, the monomeric transposase binds the 19 bp inverted DNA repeats flanking the transposon. Then, dimerization of the DNA- bound transposase creates a synaptic DNA complex. After nicking of the first DNA strand, excision of the transposon proceeds through a series of intermediates. The transposase then mediates the insertion of the transposon at a new site by strand transfer. The activity of the wild- type tran
   1031..1402    +  CDS            rpsL (sequence withheld): RS12_ECOLI - Also known as strA. Experimental evidence at protein level: Swiss-Prot protein existence level 1. Cryo-EM studies suggest that S12 contacts the EF-Tu bound tRNA in the A-site during codon-recognition. This contact is most likely broken as the aminoacyl-tRNA moves into the peptidyl transferase center in the 50S subunit. From Escherichia coli (strain K12).
   1446..2240    +  CDS            NeoR/KanR: aminoglycoside phosphotransferase from Tn5; aph(3')-II (or nptII); confers resistance to neomycin, kanamycin, and G418 (Geneticin®)
   2261..2428    +  CDS            ble (fragment): BLE_KLEPN - Experimental evidence at protein level: Swiss-Prot protein existence level 1. Binding protein with a strong affinity to the bleomycin family of antibiotics. Binds to CL990; an antimitotic-antibiotic compound. From Klebsiella pneumoniae.
   2430..2474    -  misc_feature   MCS (fragment): pBluescript multiple cloning site
   2487..2505    -  promoter       T3 promoter: promoter for bacteriophage T3 RNA polymerase
   2550..2566    -  protein_bind   lac operator: The lac repressor binds to the lac operator to inhibit transcription in E. coli. This inhibition can be relieved by adding lactose or isopropyl-β-D-thiogalactopyranoside (IPTG). lac repressor encoded by lacI
   2574..2604    -  promoter       lac promoter: promoter for the E. coli lac operon
   2619..2640    -  protein_bind   CAP binding site: CAP binding activates transcription in the presence of cAMP. E. coli catabolite activator protein
   2653..2745    -  CDS            lacI (fragment): lac repressor; lacI; The lac repressor binds to the lac operator to inhibit transcription in E. coli. This inhibition can be relieved by adding lactose or isopropyl-β-D-thiogalactopyranoside (IPTG).
   2928..3516    -  rep_origin     ori: high-copy-number ColE1/pMB1/pBR322/pUC origin of replication
   3687..4547    -  CDS            AmpR: β-lactamase; bla; confers resistance to ampicillin, carbenicillin, and related antibiotics
   4548..4652    -  promoter       AmpR promoter: bla
>Addgene plasmid #20871 | pSK+KanaRpsL | depositor full sequence | sequence record 9739 | Author sequence
GGAAATTGTAAACGTTAATATTTTGTTAAAATTCGCGTTAAATTTTTGTTAAATCAGCTCATTTTTTAAC
CAATAGGCCGAAATCGGCAAAATCCCTTATAAATCAAAAGAATAGACCGAGATAGGGT
[37 nt withheld, positions 129-165]
AAAGAACGTGGACTCCAACGTCAAAGG
[49 nt withheld, positions 193-241]
T
[91 nt withheld, positions 243-333]
G
[124 nt withheld, positions 335-458]
CGCGCCATTCGCCATTCAGGCTGCGCAACTGTTGGGAAGGGCGATCGGTGCGGGCCTCTTCGCTATTACG
CCAGCTGGCGAAAGGGGGATGTGCTGCAAGGCGATTAAGTTGGGTAACGCCAGGGTTTTCCCAGTCACGA
CGTTGTAAAACGACGGCCAGTGAATTGTAATACGACTCACTATAGGGCGAATTGGGTACCGGGCCCCCCC
TCGAGGTCGACGGTATCGATAAGCTTCACGCTGCCGCAAGCACTCAGGGCGCAAGGGCTGCTAAAGGAAG
CGGAACACGTAGAAAGCCAGTCCGCAGAAACGGTGCTGACCCCGGATGAATGTCAGCTACTGGGCTATCT
GGACAAGGGAAAACGCAAGCGCAAAGAGAAAGCAGGTAGCTTGCAGTGGGCTTACATGGCGATAGCTAGA
CTGGGCGGTTTTATGGACAGCAAGCGAACCGGAATTGCCAGCTGGGGCGCCCTCTGGTAAGGTTGGGAAG
CCCTGCAAAGTAAACTGGATGGCTTTCTTGCCGCCAAGGATCTGATGGCGCAGGGGATCAAGATCTAACC
AGGAGCTATTTA
[372 nt withheld, positions 1031-1402]
TAATGGTAGATCTGATCAAGAGACAGGATGACGGTCGTTTCGCATGCTTGAACAAGATGGATTGCACGCA
GGTTCTCCGGCCGCTTGGGTGGAGAGGCTATTCGGCTATGACTGGGCACAACAGACAATCGGCTGCTCTG
ATGCCGCCGTGTTCCGGCTGTCAGCGCAGGGGCGCCCGGTTCTTTTTGTCAAGACCGACCTGTCCGGTGC
CCTGAATGAACTGCAGGACGAGGCAGCGCGGCTATCGTGGCTGGCCACGACGGGCGTTCCTTGCGCAGCT
GTGCTCGACGTTGTCACTGAAGCGGGAAGGGACTGGCTGCTATTGGGCGAAGTGCCGGGGCAGGATCTCC
TGTCATCTCACCTTGCTCCTGCCGAGAAAGTATCCATCATGGCTGATGCAATGCGGCGGCTGCATACGCT
TGATCCGGCTACCTGCCCATTCGACCACCAAGCGAAACATCGCATCGAGCGAGCACGTACTCGGATGGAA
GCCGGTCTTGTCGATCAGGATGATCTGGACGAAGAGCATCAGGGGCTCGCGCCAGCCGAACTGTTCGCCA
GGCTCAAGGCGCGCATGCCCGACGGCGAGGATCTCGTCGTGACCCATGGCGATGCCTGCTTGCCGAATAT
CATGGTGGAAAATGGCCGCTTTTCTGGATTCATCGACTGTGGCCGGCTGGGTGTGGCGGACCGCTATCAG
GACATAGCGTTGGCTACCCGTGATATTGCTGAAGAGCTTGGCGGCGAATGGGCTGACCGCTTCCTCGTGC
TTTACGGTATCGCCGCTCCCGATTCGCAGCGCATCGCCTTCTATCGCCTTCTTGACGAGTTCTTCTGAGC
GGGACTCTGGGGTTCGAAATGACCGACCAAGCGACGCCCAACCTGCCATCACGAGATTTCGATTCCACCG
CCGCCTTCTATGAAAGGTTGGGCTTCGGAATCGTTTTCCGGGACGCCGGCTGGATGATCCTCCAGCGCGG
GGATCTCATGCTGGAGTTCTTCGCCCACCCCGGGCTCGATCCCCTCGGGGGGATCCACTAGTTCTAGAGC
GGCCGCCACCGCGGTGGAGCTCCAGCTTTTGTTCCCTTTAGTGAGGGTTAATTCCGAGCTTGGCGTAATC
ATGGTCATAGCTGTTTCCTGTGTGAAATTGTTATCCGCTCACAATTCCACACAACATACGAGCCGGAAGC
ATAAAGTGTAAAGCCTGGGGTGCCTAATGAGTGAGCTAACTCACATTAATTGCGTTGCGCTCACTGCCCG
CTTTCCAGTCGGGAAACCTGTCGTGCCAGCTGCATTAATGAATCGGCCAACGCGCGGGGAGAGGCGGTTT
GCGTATTGGGCGCTCTTCCGCTTCCTCGCTCACTGACTCGCTGCGCTCGGTCGTTCGGCTGCGGCGAGCG
GTATCAGCTCACTCAAAGGCGGTAATACGGTTATCCACAGAATCAGGGGATAACGCAGGAAAGAACATGT
GAGCAAAAGGCCAGCAAAAGGCCAGGAACCGTAAAAAGGCCGCGTTGCTGGCGTTTTTCCATAGGCTCCG
CCCCCCTGACGAGCATCACAAAAATCGACGCTCAAGTCAGAGGTGGCGAAACCCGACAGGACTATAAAGA
TACCAGGCGTTTCCCCCTGGAAGCTCCCTCGTGCGCTCTCCTGTTCCGACCCTGCCGCTTACCGGATACC
TGTCCGCCTTTCTCCCTTCGGGAAGCGTGGCGCTTTCTCATAGCTCACGCTGTAGGTATCTCAGTTCGGT
GTAGGTCGTTCGCTCCAAGCTGGGCTGTGTGCACGAACCCCCCGTTCAGCCCGACCGCTGCGCCTTATCC
GGTAACTATCGTCTTGAGTCCAACCCGGTAAGACACGACTTATCGCCACTGGCAGCAGCCACTGGTAACA
GGATTAGCAGAGCGAGGTATGTAGGCGGTGCTACAGAGTTCTTGAAGTGGTGGCCTAACTACGGCTACAC
TAGAAGGACAGTATTTGGTATCTGCGCTCTGCTGAAGCCAGTTACCTTCGGAAAAAGAGTTGGTAGCTCT
TGATCCGGCAAACAAACCACCGCTGGTAGCGGTGGTTTTTTTGTTTGCAAGCAGCAGATTACGCGCAGAA
AAAAAGGATCTCAAGAAGATCCTTTGATCTTTTCTACGGGGTCTGACGCTCAGTGGAACGAAAACTCACG
TTAAGGGATTTTGGTCATGAGATTATCAAAAAGGATCTTCACCTAGATCCTTTTAAATTAAAAATGAAGT
TTTAAATCAATCTAAAGTATATATGAGTAAACTTGGTCTGACAGTTACCAATGCTTAATCAGTGAGGCAC
CTATCTCAGCGATCTGTCTATTTCGTTCATCCATAGTTGCCTGACTCCCCGTCGTGTAGATAACTACGAT
ACGGGAGGGCTTACCATCTGGCCCCAGTGCTGCAATGATACCGCGAGACCCACGCTCACCGGCTCCAGAT
TTATCAGCAATAAACCAGCCAGCCGGAAGGGCCGAGCGCAGAAGTGGTCCTGCAACTTTATCCGCCTCCA
TCCAGTCTATTAATTGTTGCCGGGAAGCTAGAGTAAGTAGTTCGCCAGTTAATAGTTTGCGCAACGTTGT
TGCCATTGCTACAGGCATCGTGGTGTCACGCTCGTCGTTTGGTATGGCTTCATTCAGCTCCGGTTCCCAA
CGATCAAGGCGAGTTACATGATCCCCCATGTTGTGCAAAAAAGCGGTTAGCTCCTTCGGTCCTCCGATCG
TTGTCAGAAGTAAGTTGGCCGCAGTGTTATCACTCATGGTTATGGCAGCACTGCATAATTCTCTTACTGT
CATGCCATCCGTAAGATGCTTTTCTGTGACTGGTGAGTACTCAACCAAGTCATTCTGAGAATAGTGTATG
CGGCGACCGAGTTGCTCTTGCCCGGCGTCAATACGGGATAATACCGCGCCACATAGCAGAACTTTAAAAG
TGCTCATCATTGGAAAACGTTCTTCGGGGCGAAAACTCTCAAGGATCTTACCGCTGTTGAGATCCAGTTC
GATGTAACCCACTCGTGCACCCAACTGATCTTCAGCATCTTTTACTTTCACCAGCGTTTCTGGGTGAGCA
AAAACAGGAAGGCAAAATGCCGCAAAAAAGGGAATAAGGGCGACACGGAAATGTTGAATACTCATACTCT
TCCTTTTTCAATATTATTGAAGCATTTATCAGGGTTATTGTCTCATGAGCGGATACATATTTGAATGTAT
TTAGAAAAATAAACAAATAGGGGTTCCGCGCACATTTCCCCGAAAAGTGCCACCTG
