>Addgene plasmid #20871 | pSK+KanaRpsL | addgene partial sequence | sequence record 25985 | 20871 with T7
GGTATCGATAAGCTTCACGCTGCCGCAAGCACTCAGGGCGCAAGGGCTGCTAAAGGAAGCGGAACACGTA
GAAAGCCAGTCCGCAGAAACGGTGCTGACCCCGGATGAATGTCAGCTACTGGGCTATCTGGACAAGGGAA
AACGCAAGCGCAAAGAGAAAGCAGGTAGCTTGCAGTGGGCTTACATGGCGATAGCTAGACTGGGCGGTTT
TATGGACAGCAAGCGAACCGGAATTGCCAGCTGGGGCGCCCTCTGGTAAGGTTGGGAAGCCCTGCAAAGT
AAACTGGATGGCTTTCTTGCCGCCAAGGATCTGATGGCGCAGGGGATCAAGATCTAACCAGGAGCTATTT
A
[368 nt withheld, positions 352-719]
NGCTTAATGGTAGATCTGATCAAGANACAGGATGACGGTCGTTTCGCATGCTTGAACAA
