>Addgene plasmid #20871 | pSK+KanaRpsL | addgene partial sequence | sequence record 58073 | T7 5'-TAATACGACTCACTATAGGG-3'
GAGGTCGACGGTATCGATAAGCTTCACGCTGCCGCAAGCACTCAGGGCGCAAGGGCTGCTAAAGGAAGCG
GAACACGTAGAAAGCCAGTCCGCAGAAACGGTGCTGACCCCGGATGAATGTCAGCTACTGGGCTATCTGG
ACAAGGGAAAACGCAAGCGCAAAGAGAAAGCAGGTAGCTTGCAGTGGGCTTACATGGCGATAGCTAGACT
GGGCGGTTTTATGGACAGCAAGCGAACCGGAATTGCCAGCTGGGGCGCCCTCTGGTAAGGTTGGGAAGCC
CTGCAAAGTAAACTGGATGGCTTTCTTGCCGCCAAGGATCTGATGGCGCAGGGGATCAAGATCTAACCAG
GAGCTATTTA
[372 nt withheld, positions 361-732]
TAATGGTAGATCTGATCAAGAGACAGGATGACGGTCGTTTCGCATGCTTGAACAAGATGGATTGCACGCA
GGTTCTCCGGCCGCTTGGGTGGAGAGGCTATTCGGCTATGACTGGGCACAACAGACAATCGGCTGCTCTG
ATGCCGCCGTGTTCCGGCTGT
